Addgene plasmid #27710: cavin-2-mEGFP
Depositing lab: Ari Helenius. Depositing organization: ETH Zurich (Swiss Federal Institute of Technology). Publication: Biogenesis of caveolae: stepwise assembly of large caveolin and cavin complexes. Hayer A, Stoeber M, Bissig C, Helenius A. Traffic. 2010 Mar . 11(3):361-82. 10.1111/j.1600-0854.2009.01023.x PubMed 20070607.
Backbone
  Vector backbone: pcDNA5/FRT/TO
  Backbone manufacturer: Invitrogen
  Backbone size w/o insert (bp): 5069
  Vector type: Mammalian Expression
  Selectable markers: Hygromycin
Growth in bacteria
  Bacterial resistance: Ampicillin, 100 μg/mL
  Growth temperature: 37°C
  Growth strain: DH5alpha
  Copy number: High Copy
Gene/Insert
  Gene/Insert name: cavin-2 (alt names: SDPR; SDR)
  Species: H. sapiens (human)
  Insert size (bp): 2027
  GenBank ID: NM_004657
  Entrez Gene: CAVIN2 (a.k.a. PS-p68, SDPR, SDR, cavin-2)
  Tag / fusion protein: monomeric EGFP (C terminal on insert)
  Cloning method: Restriction Enzyme; 5′ cloning site HindIII (not destroyed); 3′ cloning site NotI (not destroyed)
  Sequencing primers: 5′ CMV Forward; 3′ BGH reverse
Terms and licenses: Academic/Nonprofit Terms; Industry Terms: Not Available to Industry
How to cite: cavin-2-mEGFP was a gift from Ari Helenius (Addgene plasmid # 27710 ; http://n2t.net/addgene:27710 ; RRID:Addgene_27710)
