[The description below was written by a language model from this plasmid's Addgene catalogue record and pLannotate feature annotations shown in this document.]
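Description:
cavin-2-mEGFP is a mammalian expression plasmid built on the pcDNA5/FRT/TO backbone and carrying human cavin-2 (CAVIN2, also called SDPR or SDR) fused at its C terminus to monomeric EGFP. The fusion cassette was placed between the HindIII and NotI sites. The depositor's full sequence is about 7.1 kb. In bacteria the plasmid is maintained at high copy through a ColE1/pUC-type origin and selected with ampicillin via the β-lactamase gene. Small remnants of f1 ori, lac regulatory elements and a pBR322 bom region are also annotated in the backbone.

Expression is driven by the CMV immediate-early enhancer and promoter, followed directly by two short tet operator sequences. The annotation software labels these as PLtetO-1 and TRE fragments. This arrangement makes transcription repressible in cells that express the Tet repressor and inducible with tetracycline or doxycycline, whereas in cells lacking the repressor the promoter behaves constitutively. The CAVIN2 coding sequence runs through a short linker into the EGFP coding sequence, and the transcript ends at the bovine growth hormone polyadenylation signal.

Downstream, an FRT site sits immediately in front of a hygromycin resistance gene that has an SV40 poly(A) signal but no annotated promoter of its own. As is standard for this backbone, FLP-mediated recombination into a genomic FRT site in a suitable host line is expected to activate the marker, giving hygromycin-selectable, single-site stable integrants. The construct can also be used for transient transfection. The associated publication concerns the stepwise assembly of caveolin and cavin complexes during caveola biogenesis, consistent with use of the plasmid for fluorescence imaging of cavin-2 localisation and dynamics in living cells.
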