Features (pLannotate 1.2.2; 22 found; start..end, strand, type, name):
    203..582     +  enhancer       CMV enhancer: human cytomegalovirus immediate early enhancer
    583..786     +  promoter       CMV promoter: human cytomegalovirus (CMV) immediate early promoter
    788..807     +  promoter       PLtetO-1 promoter (fragment): modified phage lambda PL promoter with tet operator sites (Lutz and Bujard, 1997)
    809..828     +  promoter       PLtetO-1 promoter (fragment): modified phage lambda PL promoter with tet operator sites (Lutz and Bujard, 1997)
    836..869     +  promoter       TRE3GV promoter (fragment): 3rd-generation Tet-responsive promoter that can be activated by binding of Tet-On® 3G, optimized for retroviral and lentiviral vectors
    955..2229    +  CDS            CAVIN2: CAVN2_HUMAN - Also known as SDPR From Homo sapiens (Human).
   2251..2970    +  CDS            EGFP: the original enhanced GFP (Yang et al., 1996) mammalian codon-optimized
   3022..3246    +  polyA_signal   bGH poly(A) signal: bovine growth hormone polyadenylation signal
   3250..3271    +  promoter       SV40 promoter (fragment): SV40 enhancer and early promoter
   3292..3525    +  rep_origin     f1 ori (fragment) (sequence partly withheld): f1 bacteriophage origin of replication; arrow indicates direction of (+) strand synthesis
   3530..3577    +  protein_bind   FRT: FLP-mediated recombination occurs in the 8-bp core sequence TCTAGAAA (Turan and Bode, 2011). FLP recombinase from the Saccharomyces cerevisiae 2μ plasmid
   3585..4607    +  CDS            HygR: aminoglycoside phosphotransferase from E. coli; aph(4)-Ia; confers resistance to hygromycin
   4617..4742    +  CDS            ble (fragment): BLE_KLEPN - Experimental evidence at protein level: Swiss-Prot protein existence level 1. Binding protein with a strong affinity to the bleomycin family of antibiotics. Binds to CL990; an antimitotic-antibiotic compound. From Klebsiella pneumoniae.
   4737..4858    +  polyA_signal   SV40 poly(A) signal: SV40 polyadenylation signal
   4931..4947    -  protein_bind   lac operator: The lac repressor binds to the lac operator to inhibit transcription in E. coli. This inhibition can be relieved by adding lactose or isopropyl-β-D-thiogalactopyranoside (IPTG). lac repressor encoded by lacI
   4955..4985    -  promoter       lac promoter: promoter for the E. coli lac operon
   5000..5021    -  protein_bind   CAP binding site: CAP binding activates transcription in the presence of cAMP. E. coli catabolite activator protein
   5034..5126    -  CDS            lacI (fragment): lac repressor; lacI; The lac repressor binds to the lac operator to inhibit transcription in E. coli. This inhibition can be relieved by adding lactose or isopropyl-β-D-thiogalactopyranoside (IPTG).
   5309..5897    -  rep_origin     ori: high-copy-number ColE1/pMB1/pBR322/pUC origin of replication
   6068..6928    -  CDS            AmpR: β-lactamase; bla; confers resistance to ampicillin, carbenicillin, and related antibiotics
   6929..7033    -  promoter       AmpR promoter: bla
   7092..48      -  misc_feature   bom (fragment) (across the origin): basis of mobility region from pBR322
>Addgene plasmid #27710 | cavin-2-mEGFP | depositor full sequence | sequence record 13014 | Author sequence
TGCACTCTCAGTACAATCTGCTCTGATGCCGCATAGTTAAGCCAGTATCTGCTCCCTGCTTGTGTGTTGG
AGGTCGCTGAGTAGTGCGCGAGCAAAATTTAAGCTACAACAAGGCAAGGCTTGACCGACAATTGCATGAA
GAATCTGCTTAGGGTTAGGCGTTTTGCGCTGCTTCGCGATGTACGGGCCAGATATACGCGTTGACATTGA
TTATTGACTAGTTATTAATAGTAATCAATTACGGGGTCATTAGTTCATAGCCCATATATGGAGTTCCGCG
TTACATAACTTACGGTAAATGGCCCGCCTGGCTGACCGCCCAACGACCCCCGCCCATTGACGTCAATAAT
GACGTATGTTCCCATAGTAACGCCAATAGGGACTTTCCATTGACGTCAATGGGTGGAGTATTTACGGTAA
ACTGCCCACTTGGCAGTACATCAAGTGTATCATATGCCAAGTACGCCCCCTATTGACGTCAATGACGGTA
AATGGCCCGCCTGGCATTATGCCCAGTACATGACCTTATGGGACTTTCCTACTTGGCAGTACATCTACGT
ATTAGTCATCGCTATTACCATGGTGATGCGGTTTTGGCAGTACATCAATGGGCGTGGATAGCGGTTTGAC
TCACGGGGATTTCCAAGTCTCCACCCCATTGACGTCAATGGGAGTTTGTTTTGGCACCAAAATCAACGGG
ACTTTCCAAAATGTCGTAACAACTCCGCCCCATTGACGCAAATGGGCGGTAGGCGTGTACGGTGGGAGGT
CTATATAAGCAGAGCTCTCCCTATCAGTGATAGAGATCTCCCTATCAGTGATAGAGATCGTCGACGAGCT
CGTTTAGTGAACCGTCAGATCGCCTGGAGACGCCATCCACGCTGTTTTGACCTCCATAGAAGACACCGGG
ACCGATCCAGCCTCCGGACTCTAGCGTTTAAACTTAAGCTTACCATGGGAGAGGACGCTGCACAGGCCGA
AAAGTTCCAGCACCCTGGGTCTGACATGCGGCAGGAAAAGCCCTCGAGCCCCAGCCCGATGCCTTCCTCC
ACACCAAGCCCCAGCCTGAACCTAGGGAACACAGAGGAGGCCATCCGGGACAACTCACAGGTGAACGCAG
TCACGGTGCTCACGCTCCTGGACAAGCTGGTGAACATGCTAGACGCTGTGCAGGAGAACCAGCACAAGAT
GGAGCAGCGACAGATCAGTTTGGAGGGCTCCGTGAAGGGCATCCAGAATGACCTCACCAAGCTCTCCAAG
TACCAGGCCTCCACCAGCAACACGGTGAGCAAGCTGCTGGAGAAGTCCCGCAAGGTCAGCGCCCACACGC
GCGCGGTCAAAGAGCGCATGGATAGGCAGTGCGCACAGGTGAAGCGGCTGGAGAACAACCACGCCCAGCT
CCTCCGACGCAACCATTTCAAAGTGCTCATCTTCCAGGAGGAAAATGAGATCCCTGCCAGCGTGTTTGTG
AAACAGCCCGTTTCCGGTGCCGTGGAAGGGAAGGAGGAGCTTCCGGATGAAAACAAATCCCTGGAGGAAA
CCCTGCACACCGTGGACCTCTCCTCAGATGATGATTTGCCCCACGATGAGGAGGCCCTGGAAGACAGTGC
CGAGGAAAAGGTGGAAGAAAGTAGGGCAGAGAAAATAAAAAGATCCAGCCTGAAGAAAGTGGATAGCCTC
AAGAAAGCATTTTCTCGCCAGAACATCGAGAAAAAGATGAACAAGCTGGGGACAAAGATCGTATCTGTAG
AGAGGAGAGAGAAGATTAAGAAATCTCTCACGTCAAATCACCAGAAAATATCCTCAGGAAAAAGCTCCCC
CTTCAAGGTTTCTCCCCTCACTTTCGGGCGGAAGAAAGTCCGAGAGGGAGAAAGCCATGCAGAAAATGAG
ACCAAGTCAGAAGACCTGCCTAGCAGTGAGCAGATGCCAAATGACCAGGAAGAGGAGTCCTTTGCAGAGG
GTCATTCCGAAGCGTCCCTCGCCAGCGCTCTGGTGGAAGGGGAAATTGCAGAGGAGGCTGCTGAGAAGGC
GACCTCCAGGGGGAGTAACTCGGGGATGGACAGCAACATCGACTTGACTATTGTGGAAGATGAAGAGGAG
GAGTCAGTGGCCCTGGAACAGGCACAGAAGGTACGCTATGAGGGTAGCTACGCGCTAACATCCGAGGAGG
CGGAGCGCTCCGATGGGGACCCCGTGCAGCCCGCCGTGCTCCAGGTGCACCAGACCTCCGCGGATCCACC
GGTCGCCACCATGGTGAGCAAGGGCGAGGAGCTGTTCACCGGGGTGGTGCCCATCCTGGTCGAGCTGGAC
GGCGACGTAAACGGCCACAAGTTCAGCGTGTCCGGCGAGGGCGAGGGCGATGCCACCTACGGCAAGCTGA
CCCTGAAGTTCATCTGCACCACCGGCAAGCTGCCCGTGCCCTGGCCCACCCTCGTGACCACCCTGACCTA
CGGCGTGCAGTGCTTCAGCCGCTACCCCGACCACATGAAGCAGCACGACTTCTTCAAGTCCGCCATGCCC
GAAGGCTACGTCCAGGAGCGCACCATCTTCTTCAAGGACGACGGCAACTACAAGACCCGCGCCGAGGTGA
AGTTCGAGGGCGACACCCTGGTGAACCGCATCGAGCTGAAGGGCATCGACTTCAAGGAGGACGGCAACAT
CCTGGGGCACAAGCTGGAGTACAACTACAACAGCCACAACGTCTATATCATGGCCGACAAGCAGAAGAAC
GGCATCAAGGTGAACTTCAAGATCCGCCACAACATCGAGGACGGCAGCGTGCAGCTCGCCGACCACTACC
AGCAGAACACCCCCATCGGCGACGGCCCCGTGCTGCTGCCCGACAACCACTACCTGAGCACCCAGTCCGC
CCTGAGCAAAGACCCCAACGAGAAGCGCGATCACATGGTCCTTAAGGAGTTCGTGACCGCCGCCGGGATC
ACTCTCGGCATGGACGAGCTGTACAAGTAAAGCGGCCGCTCGAGTCTAGAGGGCCCGTTTAAACCCGCTG
ATCAGCCTCGACTGTGCCTTCTAGTTGCCAGCCATCTGTTGTTTGCCCCTCCCCCGTGCCTTCCTTGACC
CTGGAAGGTGCCACTCCCACTGTCCTTTCCTAATAAAATGAGGAAATTGCATCGCATTGTCTGAGTAGGT
GTCATTCTATTCTGGGGGGTGGGGTGGGGCAGGACAGCAAGGGGGAGGATTGGGAAGACAATAGCAGGCA
TGCTGGGGATGCGGTGGGCTCTATGGCTTCTGAGGCGGAAAGAACCAGCTGGGGCTCTAGGGGGTATCCC
C
[124 nt withheld, positions 3292-3415]
C
[91 nt withheld, positions 3417-3507]
AGGGTGATGGTTCACGTACCTAGAAGTTCCTATTCCGAAGTTCCTATTCTCTAGAAAGTATAGGAACTTC
CTTGGCCAAAAAGCCTGAACTCACCGCGACGTCTGTCGAGAAGTTTCTGATCGAAAAGTTCGACAGCGTC
TCCGACCTGATGCAGCTCTCGGAGGGCGAAGAATCTCGTGCTTTCAGCTTCGATGTAGGAGGGCGTGGAT
ATGTCCTGCGGGTAAATAGCTGCGCCGATGGTTTCTACAAAGATCGTTATGTTTATCGGCACTTTGCATC
GGCCGCGCTCCCGATTCCGGAAGTGCTTGACATTGGGGAATTCAGCGAGAGCCTGACCTATTGCATCTCC
CGCCGTGCACAGGGTGTCACGTTGCAAGACCTGCCTGAAACCGAACTGCCCGCTGTTCTGCAGCCGGTCG
CGGAGGCCATGGATGCGATCGCTGCGGCCGATCTTAGCCAGACGAGCGGGTTCGGCCCATTCGGACCGCA
AGGAATCGGTCAATACACTACATGGCGTGATTTCATATGCGCGATTGCTGATCCCCATGTGTATCACTGG
CAAACTGTGATGGACGACACCGTCAGTGCGTCCGTCGCGCAGGCTCTCGATGAGCTGATGCTTTGGGCCG
AGGACTGCCCCGAAGTCCGGCACCTCGTGCACGCGGATTTCGGCTCCAACAATGTCCTGACGGACAATGG
CCGCATAACAGCGGTCATTGACTGGAGCGAGGCGATGTTCGGGGATTCCCAATACGAGGTCGCCAACATC
TTCTTCTGGAGGCCGTGGTTGGCTTGTATGGAGCAGCAGACGCGCTACTTCGAGCGGAGGCATCCGGAGC
TTGCAGGATCGCCGCGGCTCCGGGCGTATATGCTCCGCATTGGTCTTGACCAACTCTATCAGAGCTTGGT
TGACGGCAATTTCGATGATGCAGCTTGGGCGCAGGGTCGATGCGACGCAATCGTCCGATCCGGAGCCGGG
ACTGTCGGGCGTACACAAATCGCCCGCAGAAGCGCGGCCGTCTGGACCGATGGCTGTGTAGAAGTACTCG
CCGATAGTGGAAACCGACGCCCCAGCACTCGTCCGAGGGCAAAGGAATAGCACGTACTACGAGATTTCGA
TTCCACCGCCGCCTTCTATGAAAGGTTGGGCTTCGGAATCGTTTTCCGGGACGCCGGCTGGATGATCCTC
CAGCGCGGGGATCTCATGCTGGAGTTCTTCGCCCACCCCAACTTGTTTATTGCAGCTTATAATGGTTACA
AATAAAGCAATAGCATCACAAATTTCACAAATAAAGCATTTTTTTCACTGCATTCTAGTTGTGGTTTGTC
CAAACTCATCAATGTATCTTATCATGTCTGTATACCGTCGACCTCTAGCTAGAGCTTGGCGTAATCATGG
TCATAGCTGTTTCCTGTGTGAAATTGTTATCCGCTCACAATTCCACACAACATACGAGCCGGAAGCATAA
AGTGTAAAGCCTGGGGTGCCTAATGAGTGAGCTAACTCACATTAATTGCGTTGCGCTCACTGCCCGCTTT
CCAGTCGGGAAACCTGTCGTGCCAGCTGCATTAATGAATCGGCCAACGCGCGGGGAGAGGCGGTTTGCGT
ATTGGGCGCTCTTCCGCTTCCTCGCTCACTGACTCGCTGCGCTCGGTCGTTCGGCTGCGGCGAGCGGTAT
CAGCTCACTCAAAGGCGGTAATACGGTTATCCACAGAATCAGGGGATAACGCAGGAAAGAACATGTGAGC
AAAAGGCCAGCAAAAGGCCAGGAACCGTAAAAAGGCCGCGTTGCTGGCGTTTTTCCATAGGCTCCGCCCC
CCTGACGAGCATCACAAAAATCGACGCTCAAGTCAGAGGTGGCGAAACCCGACAGGACTATAAAGATACC
AGGCGTTTCCCCCTGGAAGCTCCCTCGTGCGCTCTCCTGTTCCGACCCTGCCGCTTACCGGATACCTGTC
CGCCTTTCTCCCTTCGGGAAGCGTGGCGCTTTCTCATAGCTCACGCTGTAGGTATCTCAGTTCGGTGTAG
GTCGTTCGCTCCAAGCTGGGCTGTGTGCACGAACCCCCCGTTCAGCCCGACCGCTGCGCCTTATCCGGTA
ACTATCGTCTTGAGTCCAACCCGGTAAGACACGACTTATCGCCACTGGCAGCAGCCACTGGTAACAGGAT
TAGCAGAGCGAGGTATGTAGGCGGTGCTACAGAGTTCTTGAAGTGGTGGCCTAACTACGGCTACACTAGA
AGAACAGTATTTGGTATCTGCGCTCTGCTGAAGCCAGTTACCTTCGGAAAAAGAGTTGGTAGCTCTTGAT
CCGGCAAACAAACCACCGCTGGTAGCGGTGGTTTTTTTGTTTGCAAGCAGCAGATTACGCGCAGAAAAAA
AGGATCTCAAGAAGATCCTTTGATCTTTTCTACGGGGTCTGACGCTCAGTGGAACGAAAACTCACGTTAA
GGGATTTTGGTCATGAGATTATCAAAAAGGATCTTCACCTAGATCCTTTTAAATTAAAAATGAAGTTTTA
AATCAATCTAAAGTATATATGAGTAAACTTGGTCTGACAGTTACCAATGCTTAATCAGTGAGGCACCTAT
CTCAGCGATCTGTCTATTTCGTTCATCCATAGTTGCCTGACTCCCCGTCGTGTAGATAACTACGATACGG
GAGGGCTTACCATCTGGCCCCAGTGCTGCAATGATACCGCGAGACCCACGCTCACCGGCTCCAGATTTAT
CAGCAATAAACCAGCCAGCCGGAAGGGCCGAGCGCAGAAGTGGTCCTGCAACTTTATCCGCCTCCATCCA
GTCTATTAATTGTTGCCGGGAAGCTAGAGTAAGTAGTTCGCCAGTTAATAGTTTGCGCAACGTTGTTGCC
ATTGCTACAGGCATCGTGGTGTCACGCTCGTCGTTTGGTATGGCTTCATTCAGCTCCGGTTCCCAACGAT
CAAGGCGAGTTACATGATCCCCCATGTTGTGCAAAAAAGCGGTTAGCTCCTTCGGTCCTCCGATCGTTGT
CAGAAGTAAGTTGGCCGCAGTGTTATCACTCATGGTTATGGCAGCACTGCATAATTCTCTTACTGTCATG
CCATCCGTAAGATGCTTTTCTGTGACTGGTGAGTACTCAACCAAGTCATTCTGAGAATAGTGTATGCGGC
GACCGAGTTGCTCTTGCCCGGCGTCAATACGGGATAATACCGCGCCACATAGCAGAACTTTAAAAGTGCT
CATCATTGGAAAACGTTCTTCGGGGCGAAAACTCTCAAGGATCTTACCGCTGTTGAGATCCAGTTCGATG
TAACCCACTCGTGCACCCAACTGATCTTCAGCATCTTTTACTTTCACCAGCGTTTCTGGGTGAGCAAAAA
CAGGAAGGCAAAATGCCGCAAAAAAGGGAATAAGGGCGACACGGAAATGTTGAATACTCATACTCTTCCT
TTTTCAATATTATTGAAGCATTTATCAGGGTTATTGTCTCATGAGCGGATACATATTTGAATGTATTTAG
AAAAATAAACAAATAGGGGTTCCGCGCACATTTCCCCGAAAAGTGCCACCTGACGTCGACGGATCGGGAG
ATCTCCCGATCCCCTATGG
