>Addgene plasmid #27710 | cavin-2-mEGFP | addgene partial sequence | sequence record 34286 | 27710 with EGFP-N
ATGGTGGCGACCGGTGGATCCGCGGAGGTCTGGTGCACCTGGAGCACGGCGGGCTGCACGGGGTCCCCAT
CGGAGCGCTCCGCCTCCTCGGATGTTAGCGCGTAGCTACCCTCATAGCGTACCTTCTGTGCCTGTTCCAG
GGCCACTGACTCCTCCTCTTCATCTTCCACAATAGTCAAGTCGATGTTGCTGTCCATCCCCGAGTTACTC
CCCCTGGAGGTCGCCTTCTCAGCAGCCTCCTCTGCAATTTCCCCTTCCACCAGAGCGCTGGCGAGGGACG
CTTCGGAATGACCCTCTGCAAAGGACTCCTCTTCCTGGTCATTTGGCATCTGCTCACTGCTAGGCAGGTC
TTCTGACTTGGTCTCATTTTCTGCATGGCTTTCTCCCTCTCGGACTTTCTTCCGCCCGAAAGTGAGGGGA
GAAACCTTGAAGGGGGAGCTTTTTCCTGAGGATATTTTCTGGTGATTTGACGTGAGAGATTTCTTAATCT
TCTCTCTCCTCTCTACAGATACGATCTTTGTCCCCAGCTTGTTCATCTTTTTCTCGATGTTCTGGCGAGA
AAATGCTTTCTTGAGGCTATCCACTTTCTTCAGGCTGGATCTTTTTATTTTCTCTGCCCTACTTTCTTCC
ACCTTTTCCTCGGCACTGTCTTCCAGGGCCTCCTCATCGTGGGGCAAATCATCATCTGAGGAGAGGTCCA
CGGTGTGCAGGGTTTCCTCCAGGGATTTGTTTTCATCCGGAAGCTCCTCCTTCCCTTCCACGGCACCGGA
AACGGGCTGTTTCACAAACACGCTGGCAGGGATCTCATTTTCCTCCTGGA
